>Addgene plasmid #227366 | pGEX-parkin Ubl P37L | addgene full sequence | sequence record 451001 | Addgene NGS Result
ACGTTATCGACTGCACGGTGCACCAATGCTTCTGGCGTCAGGCAGCCATCGGAAGCTGTGGTATGGCTGT
GCAGGTCGTAAATCACTGCATAATTCGTGTCGCTCAAGGCGCACTCCCGTTCTGGATAATGTTTTTTGCG
CCGACATCATAACGGTTCTGGCAAATATTCTGAAATGAGCTGTTGACAATTAATCATCGGCTCGTATAAT
GTGTGGAATTGTGAGCGGATAACAATTTCACACAGGAAACAGTATTCATGTCCCCTATACTAGGTTATTG
GAAAATTAAGGGCCTTGTGCAACCCACTCGACTTCTTTTGGAATATCTTGAAGAAAAATATGAAGAGCAT
TTGTATGAGCGCGATGAAGGTGATAAATGGCGAAACAAAAAGTTTGAATTGGGTTTGGAGTTTCCCAATC
TTCCTTATTATATTGATGGTGATGTTAAATTAACACAGTCTATGGCCATCATACGTTATATAGCTGACAA
GCACAACATGTTGGGTGGTTGTCCAAAAGAGCGTGCAGAGATTTCAATGCTTGAAGGAGCGGTTTTGGAT
ATTAGATACGGTGTTTCGAGAATTGCATATAGTAAAGACTTTGAAACTCTCAAAGTTGATTTTCTTAGCA
AGCTACCTGAAATGCTGAAAATGTTCGAAGATCGTTTATGTCATAAAACATATTTAAATGGTGATCATGT
AACCCATCCTGACTTCATGTTGTATGACGCTCTTGATGTTGTTTTATACATGGACCCAATGTGCCTGGAT
GCGTTCCCAAAATTAGTTTGTTTTAAAAAACGTATTGAAGCTATCCCACAAATTGATAAGTACTTGAAAT
CCAGCAAGTATATAGCATGGCCTTTGCAGGGCTGGCAAGCCACGTTTGGTGGTGGCGACCATCCTCCAAA
ATCGGATCTGGAAGTTCTGTTCCAGGGGCCCCTGGGATCCATGATCGTTTTCGTTCGTTTCAACTCTTCT
CACGGTTTCCCGGTTGAAGTTGACTCTGACACCTCTATCTTCCAGCTGAAAGAAGTTGTTGCGAAACGTC
AGGGTGTTTTAGCAGACCAGCTGCGTGTTATCTTCGCAGGTAAAGAACTGCGTAACGACTGGACCGTTCA
GAACTGCGATCTGGATCAGCAGTCTATCGTTCACATCGTTCAGCGTCCGTGGCGTAAATAACAGGAAATG
AACGCGACTGGTGGTGACGACCCGCGTAACGCGGCGGGTGGTTGTGAACGTGAACCGCAGTCTCTGACAC
GTGTTGACCTGTCTTCCTCTGTTCTGCCGGGTGACTCCGTTGGTCTGGCCGTAATTCTGCACACCGACTC
TCGTAAAGACTCCCCGCCGGCTGGTTCTCCGGCGGGTCGCTCTATCTACAACTCTTTCTACGTGTACTGC
AAAGGTCCGTGCCAGCGTGTACAGCCGGGTAAACTGCGTGTTCAGTGTTCCACTTGCCGTCAGGCGACCC
TGACCCTGACCCAGGGTCCGAGCTGCTGGGACGACGTTCTGATCCCGAACCGTATGTCCGGTGAATGTCA
GTCCCCGCACTGTCCGGGTACCTCCGCAGAATTTTTCTTTAAATGCGGTGCCCACCCGACCTCTGACAAA
GAAACCTCTGTTGCTCTGCACCTGATCGCTACCAACTCCCGTAACATCACCTGCATCACCTGCACCGACG
TTCGCTCCCCGGTTCTGGTTTTTCAGTGCAACTCTCGTCACGTTATCTGCCTGGATTGCTTCCACCTGTA
CTGCGTTACTCGTCTGAATGACCGCCAGTTCGTTCACGACCCGCAGCTGGGCTACTCTCTGCCGTGCGTT
GCGGGTTGCCCGAACTCCCTGATTAAAGAACTGCACCACTTCCGTATCCTGGGCGAGGAACAGTACAACC
GTTACCAGCAGTACGGCGCTGAAGAATGCGTTCTGCAGATGGGTGGCGTTCTGTGCCCGCGTCCGGGTTG
CGGCGCGGGCCTGCTGCCGGAACCGGACCAGCGTAAAGTGACGTGTGAAGGTGGTAACGGTTTAGGTTGC
GGCTTCGCGTTCTGTCGTGAATGCAAAGAAGCATATCATGAAGGTGAATGTTCCGCAGTTTTTGAAGCTA
GCGGCACCACTACCCAGGCGTACCGTGTTGATGAACGTGCTGCTGAACAGGCTCGTTGGGAAGCAGCAAG
TAAAGAAACTATTAAAAAGACCACTAAACCGTGTCCGCGTTGCCACGTTCCGGTTGAAAAGAACGGTGGT
TGCATGCACATGAAATGCCCGCAGCCGCAGTGCCGTCTGGAATGGTGCTGGAACTGCGGTTGCGAATGGA
ACCGTGTTTGCATGGGTGACCACTGGTTCGACGTTTAGCTCGAGCGGCCGCATCGTGACTGACTGACGAT
CTGCCTCGCGCGTTTCGGTGATGACGGTGAAAACCTCTGACACATGCAGCTCCCGGAGACGGTCACAGCT
TGTCTGTAAGCGGATGCCGGGAGCAGACAAGCCCGTCAGGGCGCGTCAGCGGGTGTTGGCGGGTGTCGGG
GCGCAGCCATGACCCAGTCACGTAGCGATAGCGGAGTGTATAATTCTTGAAGACGAAAGGGCCTCGTGAT
ACGCCTATTTTTATAGGTTAATGTCATGATAATAATGGTTTCTTAGACGTCAGGTGGCACTTTTCGGGGA
AATGTGCGCGGAACCCCTATTTGTTTATTTTTCTAAATACATTCAAATATGTATCCGCTCATGAGACAAT
AACCCTGATAAATGCTTCAATAATATTGAAAAAGGAAGAGTATGAGTATTCAACATTTCCGTGTCGCCCT
TATTCCCTTTTTTGCGGCATTTTGCCTTCCTGTTTTTGCTCACCCAGAAACGCTGGTGAAAGTAAAAGAT
GCTGAAGATCAGTTGGGTGCACGAGTGGGTTACATCGAACTGGATCTCAACAGCGGTAAGATCCTTGAGA
GTTTTCGCCCCGAAGAACGTTTTCCAATGATGAGCACTTTTAAAGTTCTGCTATGTGGCGCGGTATTATC
CCGTGTTGACGCCGGGCAAGAGCAACTCGGTCGCCGCATACACTATTCTCAGAATGACTTGGTTGAGTAC
TCACCAGTCACAGAAAAGCATCTTACGGATGGCATGACAGTAAGAGAATTATGCAGTGCTGCCATAACCA
TGAGTGATAACACTGCGGCCAACTTACTTCTGACAACGATCGGAGGACCGAAGGAGCTAACCGCTTTTTT
GCACAACATGGGGGATCATGTAACTCGCCTTGATCGTTGGGAACCGGAGCTGAATGAAGCCATACCAAAC
GACGAGCGTGACACCACGATGCCTGCAGCAATGGCAACAACGTTGCGCAAACTATTAACTGGCGAACTAC
TTACTCTAGCTTCCCGGCAACAATTAATAGACTGGATGGAGGCGGATAAAGTTGCAGGACCACTTCTGCG
CTCGGCCCTTCCGGCTGGCTGGTTTATTGCTGATAAATCTGGAGCCGGTGAGCGTGGGTCTCGCGGTATC
ATTGCAGCACTGGGGCCAGATGGTAAGCCCTCCCGTATCGTAGTTATCTACACGACGGGGAGTCAGGCAA
CTATGGATGAACGAAATAGACAGATCGCTGAGATAGGTGCCTCACTGATTAAGCATTGGTAACTGTCAGA
CCAAGTTTACTCATATATACTTTAGATTGATTTAAAACTTCATTTTTAATTTAAAAGGATCTAGGTGAAG
ATCCTTTTTGATAATCTCATGACCAAAATCCCTTAACGTGAGTTTTCGTTCCACTGAGCGTCAGACCCCG
TAGAAAAGATCAAAGGATCTTCTTGAGATCCTTTTTTTCTGCGCGTAATCTGCTGCTTGCAAACAAAAAA
ACCACCGCTACCAGCGGTGGTTTGTTTGCCGGATCAAGAGCTACCAACTCTTTTTCCGAAGGTAACTGGC
TTCAGCAGAGCGCAGATACCAAATACTGTCCTTCTAGTGTAGCCGTAGTTAGGCCACCACTTCAAGAACT
CTGTAGCACCGCCTACATACCTCGCTCTGCTAATCCTGTTACCAGTGGCTGCTGCCAGTGGCGATAAGTC
GTGTCTTACCGGGTTGGACTCAAGACGATAGTTACCGGATAAGGCGCAGCGGTCGGGCTGAACGGGGGGT
TCGTGCACACAGCCCAGCTTGGAGCGAACGACCTACACCGAACTGAGATACCTACAGCGTGAGCTATGAG
AAAGCGCCACGCTTCCCGAAGGGAGAAAGGCGGACAGGTATCCGGTAAGCGGCAGGGTCGGAACAGGAGA
GCGCACGAGGGAGCTTCCAGGGGGAAACGCCTGGTATCTTTATAGTCCTGTCGGGTTTCGCCACCTCTGA
CTTGAGCGTCGATTTTTGTGATGCTCGTCAGGGGGGCGGAGCCTATGGAAAAACGCCAGCAACGCGGCCT
TTTTACGGTTCCTGGCCTTTTGCTGGCCTTTTGCTCACATGTTCTTTCCTGCGTTATCCCCTGATTCTGT
GGATAACCGTATTACCGCCTTTGAGTGAGCTGATACCGCTCGCCGCAGCCGAACGACCGAGCGCAGCGAG
TCAGTGAGCGAGGAAGCGGAAGAGCGCCTGATGCGGTATTTTCTCCTTACGCATCTGTGCGGTATTTCAC
ACCGCATAAATTCCGACACCATCGAATGGTGCAAAACCTTTCGCGGTATGGCATGATAGCGCCCGGAAGA
GAGTCAATTCAGGGTGGTGAATGTGAAACCAGTAACGTTATACGATGTCGCAGAGTATGCCGGTGTCTCT
TATCAGACCGTTTCCCGCGTGGTGAACCAGGCCAGCCACGTTTCTGCGAAAACGCGGGAAAAAGTGGAAG
CGGCGATGGCGGAGCTGAATTACATTCCCAACCGCGTGGCACAACAACTGGCGGGCAAACAGTCGTTGCT
GATTGGCGTTGCCACCTCCAGTCTGGCCCTGCACGCGCCGTCGCAAATTGTCGCGGCGATTAAATCTCGC
GCCGATCAACTGGGTGCCAGCGTGGTGGTGTCGATGGTAGAACGAAGCGGCGTCGAAGCCTGTAAAGCGG
CGGTGCACAATCTTCTCGCGCAACGCGTCAGTGGGCTGATCATTAACTATCCGCTGGATGACCAGGATGC
CATTGCTGTGGAAGCTGCCTGCACTAATGTTCCGGCGTTATTTCTTGATGTCTCTGACCAGACACCCATC
AACAGTATTATTTTCTCCCATGAAGACGGTACGCGACTGGGCGTGGAGCATCTGGTCGCATTGGGTCACC
AGCAAATCGCGCTGTTAGCGGGCCCATTAAGTTCTGTCTCGGCGCGTCTGCGTCTGGCTGGCTGGCATAA
ATATCTCACTCGCAATCAAATTCAGCCGATAGCGGAACGGGAAGGCGACTGGAGTGCCATGTCCGGTTTT
CAACAAACCATGCAAATGCTGAATGAGGGCATCGTTCCCACTGCGATGCTGGTTGCCAACGATCAGATGG
CGCTGGGCGCAATGCGCGCCATTACCGAGTCCGGGCTGCGCGTTGGTGCGGATATCTCGGTAGTGGGATA
CGACGATACCGAAGACAGCTCATGTTATATCCCGCCGTTAACCACCATCAAACAGGATTTTCGCCTGCTG
GGGCAAACCAGCGTGGACCGCTTGCTGCAACTCTCTCAGGGCCAGGCGGTGAAGGGCAATCAGCTGTTGC
CCGTCTCACTGGTGAAAAGAAAAACCACCCTGGCGCCCAATACGCAAACCGCCTCTCCCCGCGCGTTGGC
CGATTCATTAATGCAGCTGGCACGACAGGTTTCCCGACTGGAAAGCGGGCAGTGAGCGCAACGCAATTAA
TGTGAGTTAGCTCACTCATTAGGCACCCCAGGCTTTACACTTTATGCTTCCGGCTCGTATGTTGTGTGGA
ATTGTGAGCGGATAACAATTTCACACAGGAAACAGCTATGACCATGATTACGGATTCACTGGCCGTCGTT
TTACAACGTCGTGACTGGGAAAACCCTGGCGTTACCCAACTTAATCGCCTTGCAGCACATCCCCCTTTCG
CCAGCTGGCGTAATAGCGAAGAGGCCCGCACCGATCGCCCTTCCCAACAGTTGCGCAGCCTGAATGGCGA
ATGGCGCTTTGCCTGGTTTCCGGCACCAGAAGCGGTGCCGGAAAGCTGGCTGGAGTGCGATCTTCCTGAG
GCCGATACTGTCGTCGTCCCCTCAAACTGGCAGATGCACGGTTACGATGCGCCCATCTACACCAACGTAA
CCTATCCCATTACGGTCAATCCGCCGTTTGTTCCCACGGAGAATCCGACGGGTTGTTACTCGCTCACATT
TAATGTTGATGAAAGCTGGCTACAGGAAGGCCAGACGCGAATTATTTTTGATGGCGTTGGAATT
Features (pLannotate 1.2.2; 17 found; start..end, strand, type, name):
      6..107     -  CDS            yciV (fragment): RNAAM_ECOLI - Also known as trpH From Escherichia coli (strain K12).
    183..211     +  promoter       tac promoter: strong E. coli promoter; hybrid between the trp and lac UV5 promoters
    219..235     +  protein_bind   lac operator: The lac repressor binds to the lac operator to inhibit transcription in E. coli. This inhibition can be relieved by adding lactose or isopropyl-β-D-thiogalactopyranoside (IPTG). lac repressor encoded by lacI
    258..911     +  CDS            GST26_SCHJA: Experimental evidence at protein level: Swiss-Prot protein existence level 1. GST isoenzymes appear to play a central role in the parasite detoxification system. Other functions are also suspected including a role in increasing the solubility of haematin in the parasite gut. From Schistosoma japonicum (Blood fluke).
    951..2345    +  CDS            PRKN: PRKN_HUMAN - Also known as PARK2. Experimental evidence at protein level: Swiss-Prot protein existence level 1. Functions within a multiprotein E3 ubiquitin ligase complex, catalyzing the covalent attachment of ubiquitin moieties onto substrate proteins (PubMed:10888878, PubMed:10973942, PubMed:11431533, PubMed:12150907, PubMed:12628165, PubMed:15105460, PubMed:16135753, PubMed:21376232, PubMed:21532592, PubMed:23754282, PubMed:23620051, PubMed:24660806, PubMed:24751536, PubMed:32047033, PubMed:29311685, PubMed:22396657). Substrates include SYT11 and VDAC1 (PubMed:32047033, PubMed:29311685). O
   2381..2420    +  CDS            rop (fragment): Rop protein, which maintains plasmids at low copy number; rop
   2522..2562    +  misc_feature   bom (fragment): basis of mobility region from pBR322
   2667..2771    +  promoter       AmpR promoter: bla
   2772..3632    +  CDS            AmpR: β-lactamase; bla; confers resistance to ampicillin, carbenicillin, and related antibiotics
   3803..4391    +  rep_origin     ori: high-copy-number ColE1/pMB1/pBR322/pUC origin of replication
   4577..4628    -  misc_feature   bom (fragment): basis of mobility region from pBR322
   4635..4712    +  promoter       lacIq promoter: lacI (mutant); In the lacIq allele, a single base change in the promoter boosts expression of the lacI gene about 10-fold.
   4713..5795    +  CDS            lacI: lac repressor; lacI; The lac repressor binds to the lac operator to inhibit transcription in E. coli. This inhibition can be relieved by adding lactose or isopropyl-β-D-thiogalactopyranoside (IPTG).
   5808..5829    +  protein_bind   CAP binding site: CAP binding activates transcription in the presence of cAMP. E. coli catabolite activator protein
   5844..5874    +  promoter       lac promoter: promoter for the E. coli lac operon
   5882..5898    +  protein_bind   lac operator: The lac repressor binds to the lac operator to inhibit transcription in E. coli. This inhibition can be relieved by adding lactose or isopropyl-β-D-thiogalactopyranoside (IPTG). lac repressor encoded by lacI
   5918..6091    +  CDS            lacZα: LacZα fragment of β-galactosidase; lacZ fragment
