[The description below was written by a language model from this plasmid's Addgene catalogue record and pLannotate feature annotations shown in this document.]
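Description:
pGEX-parkin Ubl P37L is a bacterial expression plasmid built on the pGEX-6P-1 backbone for producing a mutant form of the ubiquitin-like (Ubl) domain of human parkin (PRKN/PARK2) as a glutathione S-transferase fusion in E. coli. It replicates from a ColE1/pBR322-type origin, listed in the catalogue as low copy, and is selected with ampicillin through the bla β-lactamase gene. Expression is driven by the hybrid tac promoter with a downstream lac operator. The plasmid carries its own lacI gene under the lacIq promoter, so transcription stays repressed until it is induced with IPTG. The Schistosoma japonicum GST coding sequence lies immediately downstream of the promoter and upstream of the parkin sequence, so GST sits at the N-terminus of the fusion even though the catalogue describes the tag as C-terminal. GST allows affinity purification on glutathione resin. The insert was made by gene synthesis with codon usage optimised for E. coli and placed between the BamHI and XhoI sites.

The record contains several inconsistencies. The insert is catalogued as parkin residues 1–76 with the P37L substitution, but the mutation field describes a change of proline 67 to leucine. The feature table, generated from the full sequencing result, annotates a PRKN coding region of about 1.4 kb, which is close to full-length parkin and far longer than a 76-residue Ubl fragment. It is therefore unclear from the record whether the sequenced plasmid encodes only the isolated domain. The stated purpose is bacterial expression of the mutated Ubl domain, and the associated study concerns naturally occurring hyperactive variants of human parkin.
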