Addgene plasmid #227366: pGEX-parkin Ubl P37L
Purpose: For bacterial expression of mutated parkin Ubl.
Depositing lab: Kalle Gehring. Depositing organization: McGill University. Publication: Naturally occurring hyperactive variants of human parkin. Huq TS, Luo J, Fakih R, Sauve V, Gehring K. Commun Biol. 2024 Aug 8;7(1):961. doi: 10.1038/s42003-024-06656-x. PubMed 39117722.
Backbone
  Vector backbone: pGEX-6P-1
  Backbone manufacturer: Amersham
  Vector type: Bacterial Expression
Growth in bacteria
  Bacterial resistance: Ampicillin, 100 μg/mL
  Growth temperature: 37°C
  Growth strain: DH5alpha
  Copy number: Low Copy
Gene/Insert
  Gene/Insert name: Parkin 1-76 P37L (alt name: PARK2)
  Species: H. sapiens (human)
  Mutation: Codon usage optimized for E.coli expression. Changed proline 67 to leucine.
  Entrez Gene: PRKN (a.k.a. AR-JP, LPRS2, PARK2, PDJ)
  Tag / fusion protein: GST (C terminal on backbone)
  Cloning method: Gene Synthesis
  Sequencing primers: 5′ pGEXF; 3′ pGEXR
Terms and licenses: Academic/Nonprofit Terms; Industry Terms: Not Available to Industry
Depositor comments: 5' Cloning Site: BamHI (unknown if destroyed), 3' Cloning Site: XhoI (unknown if destroyed).
How to cite: pGEX-parkin Ubl P37L was a gift from Kalle Gehring (Addgene plasmid # 227366 ; http://n2t.net/addgene:227366 ; RRID:Addgene_227366)
